>Addgene plasmid #65385 | GFP-CECR2 | addgene partial sequence | sequence record 112321 | EGFP-C 5'-CATGGTCCTGCTGGAGTTCGTG-3'
GGGCTCGAGCCCATCAACAAGTTTGTACAAAAAAGCAGAAGGGCCGTCAAGGCCCACCATGTGCCCAGAG
GAGGGCGGCGCGGCCGGGCTGGGCGAGCTCCGCTCCTGGTGGGAGGTCCCGGCCATCGCGCACTTCTGCT
CCCTCTTTCGCACCGCGTTCCGCCTGCCCGACTTCGAGATCGAGGAGTTAGAAGCCGCTCTTCACAGAGA
TGACGTGGAGTTTATCAGTGACCTGATTGCCTGCCTGCTTCAGGGCTGCTATCAACGAAGAGATATCACG
CCTCAGACATTCCACAGCTACCTAGAGGACATCATCAACTACCGCTGGGAGCTCGAAGAAGGGAAGCCCA
ACCCTCTGAGGGAAGCCAGTTTCCAGGACCTGCCTCTTCGCACACGGGTGGAGATCCTGCACCGACTCTG
TGATTACCGGCTGGATGCAGACGATGTCTTCGATCTTCTAAAGGGCCTGGATGCAGACAGTCTCCGTGTG
GAGCCATTGGGTGAAGACAATTCTGGGGCACTATATTGGTATTTCTATGGAACACGAATGTACAAAGAGG
ACCCGGTGCAAGGAAAATCCAATGGAGAACTCTCTTTGAGCAGGGAAAGTGAAGGAC
