>Addgene plasmid #65385 | GFP-CECR2 | addgene partial sequence | sequence record 112323 | TK-pA-R 5'-ttgtctccttccgtgtttca-3'
GGTACGCGTAGAATCGAGACCGAGGAAGAGGGTTAGGGATAGGCTTCCCGTTATCAACCACTTTGTACAA
GAAAGCTGGGCCCATGAGGCCCTAGCTCTGATCCAGGGGAAGTGTTGGAGGCTTATGAGGCGGCACCTCC
TCCTGTGATGTTGCTGCTGTGGGGGTCTTTGGGAACGAGGCCTGCGACTGGACCGGGTGCATCTGCATTC
CTGATGGTCTGTACATTTCCTGGAAAGGTCCTCTTATTCCACTTCTAGTGCCAATTTGTTCCATCATCAC
AGCTTGAAAGTGACCCAGGCCTTCTTCCTGGCAGCGATAGATGGGACCCTCCTGAGAGAGGCCGTTGGGC
TGGGTGGCCCCTGGGTGGTGAGGTGGGAGGGCAGCCACAGGGGAAGAGTAAGCCCTGGGCTGAAAGTGAC
TGGCCGGCCGCTGAGGGGTATAGGGAGGCCCCGTCTGCAGCATCACACTGTGGGGTGGAAATGCAGATGA
ACCAAATCCCATTCCTGAACTCAGAGGCGGAGGAGTTCCATAGAGATACTCGCTGGCTGACAACGAGCTC
TGCCGCTTGGTAGCTGCGTTATGGTTGTCCAGGTCTAAAAATTCTTTGGGACTCTCTGGCCTCTCCATAG
ATTCATCCAGCTTCTCTTCCTCTGGACCAGGATTCTGCCCGTCATTTGGGACTTTAGCAGCCACTGCATC
CATACGGGTTGGAGAAGTTAAGGCAGCATTCAGTGTCTCACAGCCTTGCAGACTGGCCATGGCATTCTTA
TCTG
