[The description below was written by a language model from this plasmid's Addgene catalogue record.]
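Description:
GFP-CECR2 is a mammalian expression plasmid built on the Invitrogen Gateway destination vector pcDNA6.2/N-EmGFP-DEST (about 5.8 kb without insert). It carries the human CECR2 open reading frame, an insert of roughly 4.5 kb recorded as having no mutations. The coding sequence was transferred into the backbone by Gateway recombination from a clone obtained from a public ORF repository. This placed it downstream of, and in frame with, the Emerald GFP (EmGFP) encoded by the vector, so the protein is produced with an N-terminal fluorescent tag. Transcription is driven by the CMV promoter, a strong constitutive promoter in most mammalian cell lines. The use of a TK polyA reverse sequencing primer indicates that a thymidine kinase polyadenylation signal lies downstream of the insert. In bacteria the plasmid is maintained at high copy under ampicillin selection, and a blasticidin marker allows selection of transfected mammalian cells, including derivation of stable lines. No feature table accompanies the record, so details such as the origin of replication are not stated.

CECR2 is a bromodomain-containing (BRD) protein, and the construct's stated purpose is expression of a GFP-tagged BRD protein in mammalian cells. The associated publication describes a screen of bromodomain proteins for roles in chromatin recognition of DNA damage. This suggests the plasmid is one of a set of tagged bromodomain constructs used to follow protein localisation by fluorescence, for example in live-cell imaging of recruitment to damaged chromatin. The GFP tag would also be suitable for detection or affinity capture of the fusion protein, although the record does not describe such uses.
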