Addgene plasmid #65385: GFP-CECR2
Purpose: GFP-tagged BRD protein, which can be used to be expressed in mammalian cells.
Depositing lab: Kyle Miller. Depositing organization: University of Texas at Austin. Publication: Screen identifies bromodomain protein ZMYND8 in chromatin recognition of transcription-associated DNA damage that promotes homologous recombination. Gong F, Chiu LY, Cox B, Aymard F, Clouaire T, Leung JW, Cammarata M, Perez M, Agarwal P, Brodbelt JS, Legube G, Miller KM. Genes Dev. 2015 Jan 15;29(2):197-211. doi: 10.1101/gad.252189.114. PubMed 25593309.
Backbone
  Vector backbone: pcDNA6.2/N-EmGFP-DEST
  Backbone manufacturer: invitrogen
  Backbone size w/o insert (bp): 5847
  Vector type: Mammalian Expression
  Selectable markers: Blasticidin
Growth in bacteria
  Bacterial resistance: Ampicillin, 100 μg/mL
  Growth temperature: 37°C
  Growth strain: DH5alpha
  Copy number: High Copy
Gene/Insert
  Gene/Insert name: CECR2
  Species: H. sapiens (human)
  Insert size (bp): 4455
  Mutation: none
  Entrez Gene: CECR2
  Promoter: CMV
  Tag / fusion protein: EmGFP (N terminal on backbone)
  Cloning method: Gateway Cloning
  Sequencing primers: 5′ EGFP_C_primer; 3′ TK polyA reverse primer
Terms and licenses: Academic/Nonprofit Terms; Industry Terms: Not Available to Industry
Depositor comments: Gene Source: DNASU HsCD00294929
How to cite: GFP-CECR2 was a gift from Kyle Miller (Addgene plasmid # 65385 ; http://n2t.net/addgene:65385 ; RRID:Addgene_65385)
